>Addgene plasmid #57879 | mKO2-LC-Myosin-C-10 | depositor partial sequence | sequence record 89031 | insert sequence
GACGTCAGATCCGCTAGCGCTACCGGTCGCCACCATGGTGAGTGTGATTAAACCAGAGATGAAGATGAGG
TACTACATGGACGGCTCCGTCAATGGGCATGAGTTCACAATTGAAGGTGAAGGCACAGGCAGACCTTACG
AGGGACATCAAGAGATGACACTACGCGTCACAATGGCCGAGGGCGGGCCAATGCCTTTCGCGTTTGACTT
AGTGTCACACGTGTTCTGTTACGGCCACAGAGTATTTACTAAATATCCAGAAGAGATACCAGACTATTTC
AAACAAGCATTTCCTGAAGGCCTGTCATGGGAAAGGTCGTTGGAGTTCGAAGATGGTGGGTCCGCTTCAG
TCAGTGCGCATATAAGCCTTAGAGGAAACACCTTCTACCACAAATCCAAATTTACTGGGGTTAACTTTCC
TGCCGATGGTCCTATCATGCAAAACCAAAGTGTTGATTGGGAGCCATCAACCGAGAAAATTACTGCCAGC
GACGGAGTTCTGAAGGGTGATGTTACGATGTACCTAAAACTTGAAGGAGGCGGCAATCACAAATGCCAAA
TGAAGACTACTTACAAGGCGGCAAAAGAGATTCTTGAAATGCCAGGAGACCATTACATCGGCCATCGCCT
CGTCAGGAAAACCGAAGGCAACATTACTGAGCAGGTAGAAGATGCAGTAGCTCATAGCTCCGGACTCAGA
TCTCGAGCTCAAGCTTCGATGTCGAGCAAGAGAGCCAAGGCCAAGACCACCAAGAAGAGGCCCCAGAGGG
CTACGTCCAATGTCTTCGCCATGTTTGACCAGTCCCAGATCCAGGAGTTTAAGGAGGCCTTCAACATGAT
TGATCAGAACCGCGATGGCTTCATTGATAAGGAGGACCTGCACGACATGTTGGCCTCTCTGGGGAAGAAC
CCCACAGACGAGTACCTGGAGGGCATGATGAACGAGGCGCCAGGGCCCATCAACTTCACCATGTTCCTCA
CAATGTTTGGGGAGAAGCTGAACGGCACAGACCCCGAGGATGTGATCCGCAATGCCTTTGCCTGCTTTGA
TGAGGAGGCCTCAGGCTTCATCCACGAGGACCACCTGAGGGAGCTGCTCACCACCATGGGCGACCGATTC
ACGGATGAGGAGGTGGACGAGATGTACCGCGAGGCACCCATTGATAAGAAGGGCAACTTCAACTACGTGG
AGTTCACTCGCATCCTCAAACACGGCGCCAAGGACAAGGACGACTAAGGATCCACCGGATCTAGATAACT
GATCATAATCAGCCATAC
