>Addgene plasmid #57879 | mKO2-LC-Myosin-C-10 | addgene partial sequence | sequence record 131783 | CMV-F 5'-CGCAAATGGGCGGTAGGCGTG-3'
ACCGTCAGATCCGCTAGCGCTACCGGTCGCCACCATGGTGAGTGTGATTAAACCAGAGATGAAGATGAGG
TACTACATGGACGGCTCCGTCAATGGGCATGAGTTCACAATTGAAGGTGAAGGCACAGGCAGACCTTACG
AGGGACATCAAGAGATGACACTACGCGTCACAATGGCCGAGGGCGGGCCAATGCCTTTCGCGTTTGACTT
AGTGTCACACGTGTTCTGTTACGGCCACAGAGTATTTACTAAATATCCAGAAGAGATACCAGACTATTTC
AAACAAGCATTTCCTGAAGGCCTGTCATGGGAAAGGTCGTTGGAGTTCGAAGATGGTGGGTCCGCTTCAG
TCAGTGCGCATATAAGCCTTAGAGGAAACACCTTCTACCACAAATCCAAATTTACTGGGGTTAACTTTCC
TGCCGATGGTCCTATCATGCAAAACCAAAGTGTTGATTGGGAGCCATCAACCGAGAAAATTACTGCCAGC
GACGGAGTTCTGAAGGGTGATGTTACGATGTACCTAAAACTTGAAGGAGGCGGCAATCACAAATGCCAAA
TGAAGACTACTTACAAGGCGGCAAAAGAGATTCTTGAAATGCCAGGAGACCATTACATCGGCCATCGCCT
CGTCAGGAAAACCGAAGGCAACATTACTGAGCAGGTAGAAGATGCAGTAGCTCATAGCTCCGGACTCAGA
TCTCGAGCTCAAGCTTCGATGTCGAGCAAGAGAGCCAAGGCCAAGACCACCAAGAAGAGGCCCCAGAGGG
CTACGTCCAATGTCTTCGCCATGTTTGACCAGTCC
