[The description below was written by a language model from this plasmid's Addgene catalogue record.]
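Description:
mKO2-LC-Myosin-C-10 is a mammalian expression plasmid built on the mKO2-C1 backbone (about 4.75 kb without the insert). It produces a fluorescent fusion of mouse myosin light chain with the orange fluorescent protein mKO2. The plasmid is maintained at high copy in E. coli under kanamycin selection. It also carries a neomycin resistance marker, so transfected mammalian cells can be selected with G418. No feature table accompanies the record, so the origin of replication and the exact arrangement of the resistance cassette are not stated. The use of an SV40 polyA reverse sequencing primer suggests that an SV40 polyadenylation signal lies downstream of the expression cassette.

Expression is driven by the CMV promoter, a strong constitutive promoter in most mammalian cell lines. The mKO2 coding sequence comes from the backbone and sits at the N terminus of the fusion, with the myosin light chain insert cloned downstream of it in the C1-style arrangement. The "C-10" in the name probably refers to this orientation and to a linker of ten residues between the two partners, but the record does not confirm this, and the cloning method is listed as unknown. mKO2 is a monomeric Kusabira Orange variant, recorded here with an excitation maximum of 551 nm and an emission maximum of 565 nm.

The stated purpose is localization. The fusion labels structures that contain myosin light chain, so they can be imaged by fluorescence microscopy in living or fixed cells. The plasmid belongs to a broader collection of fluorescent protein fusions made as cellular imaging tools.
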