Addgene plasmid #57879: mKO2-LC-Myosin-C-10
Purpose: Localization: Light Chain Myosin, Excitation: 551, Emission: 565
Depositing lab: Michael Davidson. Depositing organization: Florida State University, Tallahassee. Publication: The fluorescent protein palette: tools for cellular imaging. Day RN, Davidson MW. Chem Soc Rev. 2009 Oct;38(10):2887-921. doi: 10.1039/b901966a. Epub 2009 Aug 4. PubMed 19771335.
Backbone
  Vector backbone: mKO2-C1
  Backbone size w/o insert (bp): 4750
  Vector type: Mammalian Expression
  Selectable markers: Neomycin (select with G418)
Growth in bacteria
  Bacterial resistance: Kanamycin, 50 μg/mL
  Growth temperature: 37°C
  Growth strain: DH5alpha
  Copy number: High Copy
Gene/Insert
  Gene/Insert name: LC-Myosin (alt name: NM_172118.1)
  Species: M. musculus (mouse)
  Promoter: CMV
  Tag / fusion protein: mKO2 (N terminal on backbone)
  Cloning method: Unknown
  Sequencing primers: 5′ CMV-F; 3′ SV40pA-R
Terms and licenses: Academic/Nonprofit Terms; Industry Terms: Not Available to Industry
Depositor comments: . Excitation = 551; Emission = 565
How to cite: mKO2-LC-Myosin-C-10 was a gift from Michael Davidson (Addgene plasmid # 57879 ; http://n2t.net/addgene:57879 ; RRID:Addgene_57879)
